>Addgene plasmid #139563 | PB-TET-ZH-lox66FRT | addgene full sequence | sequence record 274610 | Addgene NGS Result
AAATTGTAAGCGTTAATATTTTGTTAAAATTCGCGTTAAATTTTTGTTAAATCAGCTCATTTTTTAACCA
ATAGGCCGAAATCGGCAAAATCCCTTATAAATCAAAAGAATAGACCGAGATAGGGT
[37 nt withheld, positions 127-163]
AAAGAACGTGGACTCCAACGTCAAAGG
[49 nt withheld, positions 191-239]
T
[91 nt withheld, positions 241-331]
G
[124 nt withheld, positions 333-456]
CCCATTCGCCATTCAGGCTGCGCAACTGTTGGGAAGGGCGATCGGTGCGGGCCTCTTCGCTATTACGCCA
GCTGGCGAAAGGGGGATGTGCTGCAAGGCGATTAAGTTGGGTAACGCCAGGGTTTTCCCAGTCACGACGT
TGTAAAACGACGGCCAGTGAATTGTAATACGACTCACTATAGGGCGAATTGGAGCTCGGTATTCACGACA
GCAGGCTGAATAATAAAAAAATTAGAAACTATTATTTAACCCTAGAAAGATAATCATATTGTGACGTACG
TTAAAGATAATCATGCGTAAAATTGACGCATGTGTTTTATCGGTCTGTATATCGAGGTTTATTTATTAAT
TTGAATAGATATTAAGTTTTATTATATTTACACTTACATACTAATAATAAATTCAACAAACAATTTATTT
ATGTTTATTTATTTATTAAAAAAAAACAAAAACTCAAAATTTCTTCTATAAAGTAACAAAACTTTTAAAC
ATTCTCTCTTTTACAAAAATAAACTTATTTTGTACTTTAAAAACAGTCATGTTGTATTATAAAATAAGTA
ATTAGCTTAACCTATACATAATAGAAACAAATTATACTTATTAGTCAGTCAGAAACAACTTTGGCACATA
TCAATATTATGCTCTCGTTACTGGCGAAAGGGGGATGTGCTGCAAGGCGATTAAGTTGGGTAACGCCAGG
GTTTTCCCAGTCACGACGTTGTAAAACGACGGCCAGTGAATTCTACCGGGTAGGGGAGGCGCTTTTCCCA
AGGCAGTCTGGAGCATGCGCTTTAGCAGCCCCGCTGGGCACTTGGCGCTACACAAGTGGCCTCTGGCCTC
GCACACATTCCACATCCACCGGTAGGCGCCAACCGGCTCCGTTCTTTGGTGGCCCCTTCGCGCCACCTTC
TACTCCTCCCCTAGTCAGGAAGTTCCCCCCCGCCCCGCAGCTCGCGTCGTGCAGGACGTGACAAATGGAA
GTAGCACGTCTCACTAGTCTCGTGCAGATGGACAGCACCGCTGAGCAATGGAAGCGGGTAGGCCTTTGGG
GCAGCGGCCAATAGCAGCTTTGCTCCTTCGCTTTCTGGGCTCAGAGGCTGGGAAGGGGTGGGTCCCGGGG
CGGGCTCAGGGGCGGGCTCAGGGGCGGGGCGGGCGCCCGAAGGTCCTCCGGAGGCCCGGCATTCTGCACG
CTTCAAAAGCGCACGTCTGCCGCGCTGTTCTCCTCTTCCTCATCTCCGGGCCTTTCGACCGATCATCAGA
TCTACCATGGCCAAGTTGACCAGTGCCGTTCCGGTGCTCACCGCGCGCGACGTCGCCGGAGCGGTCGAGT
TCTGGACCGACCGGCTCGGGTTCTCCCGGGACTTCGTGGAGGACGACTTCGCCGGTGTGGTCCGGGACGA
CGTGACCCTGTTCATCAGCGCGGTCCAGGACCAGGTGGTGCCGGACAACACCCTGGCCTGGGTGTGGGTG
CGCGGCCTGGACGAGCTGTACGCCGAGTGGTCGGAGGTCGTGTCCACGAACTTCCGGGACGCCTCCGGGC
CGGCCATGACCGAGATCGGCGAGCAGCCGTGGGGGCGGGAGTTCGCCCTGCGCGACCCGGCCGGCAACTG
CGTGCACTTCGTGGCCGAGGAGCAGGACTGACCGACGCCGACCAACACCGCCGGTCCGACGCGGCCCGAC
GGGTCCGAGGGGGGTCGATCTTTTTCCCTCTGCCAAAAATTATGGGGACATCATGAAGCCCCTTGAGCAT
CTGACTTCTGGCTAATAAAGGAAATTTATTTTCATTGCAATAGTGTGTTGGAATTTTTTGTGTCTCTCAC
TCGGAAGGACATATGGGAGGGCAAATCATTTAAAACATCAGAATGAGTATTTGGTTTAGAGTTTGGCAAC
ATATGCCCATATGCTGGCTGCCATGAACAAAGGTTGGCTATAAAGAGGTCATCAGTATATGAAACAGCCC
CCTGCTGTCCATTCCTTATTCCATAGAAAAGCCTTGACTTGAGGTTAGATTTTTTTTATATTTTGTTTTG
TGTTATTTTTTTCTTTAACATCCCTAAAATTTTCCTTACATGTTTTACTAGCCAGATTTTTCCTCCTCTC
CTGACTACTCCCAGTCATAGCTGTCCCTCTTCTCTTATGGAGATCCCTCGACCTGCAGCCCAAGCTTGGC
GTAATCATGGTCATTTAAACTCTAGAGAGCTCACGGGGACAGCCCCCCCCCAAAGCCCCCAGGGATGTAA
TTACGTCCCTCCCCCGCTAGGGGGCAGCAGCGAGCCGCCCGGGGCTCCGCTCCGGTCCGGCGCTCCCCCC
GCATCCCCGAGCCGGCAGCGTGCGGGGACAGCCCGGGCACGGGGAAGGTGGCACGGGATCGCTTTCCTCT
GAACGCTTCTCGCTGCTCTTTGAGCCTGCAGACACCTGGGGGATACGGGGAAAAAGCTTGTCGACCTGCA
GGCATGCAAGCTTGGCGTAATCATGGTCATAGCTGTTTCCTGTGTGAAATTGTTATCCGCTCACAATTCC
ACACAACATACGAGCCGGAAGCATAAAGTGTAAAGCCTGGGGTGCCTAATGAGTGAGCTAACTCACATTA
ATTGCGTTGCGCTCACTGCCCGCTTTCCAGTCGGGAAACCTGTCGTGCCAGTAACTCGAGGGATCCAAGC
TGGCCGCACGTCTCCCTATCAGTGATAGAGAAGTCGACACGTCTCGAGCTCCCTATCAGTGATAGAGAAG
GTACGTCTAGAACGTCTCCCTATCAGTGATAGAGAAGTCGACACGTCTCGAGCTCCCTATCAGTGATAGA
GAAGGTACGTCTAGAACGTCTCCCTATCAGTGATAGAGAAGTCGACACGTCTCGAGCTCCCTATCAGTGA
TAGAGAAGGTACGTCTAGAACGTCTCCCTATCAGTGATAGAGAAGTCGACACGTCTCGAGCTCCCTATCA
GTGATAGAGAAGGTACCCCCTATATAAGCAGAGCTCGTTTAGTGAACCGTCAGATCGCCTGGAGACGCCA
TCCACGCTGTTTTGACCTCCATAGAAGACACCGGGACCGATCCAGCCTCCGCGGTGGCGGCCATCACAAG
TTTGTACAAAAAAGCTGAACGAGAAACGTAAAATGATATAAATATCAATATATTAAATTAGATTTTGCAT
AAAAAACAGACTACATAATACTGTAAAACACAACATATCCAGTCACTATGGCGGCCGCATTAGGCACCCC
AGGCTTTACACTTTATGCTTCCGGCTCGTATAATGTGTGGATTTTGAGTTAGGATCCGTCGAGATTTTCA
GGAGCTAAGGAAGCTAAAATGGAGAAAAAAATCACTGGATATACCACCGTTGATATATCCCAATGGCATC
GTAAAGAACATTTTGAGGCATTTCAGTCAGTTGCTCAATGTACCTATAACCAGACCGTTCAGCTGGATAT
TACGGCCTTTTTAAAGACCGTAAAGAAAAATAAGCACAAGTTTTATCCGGCCTTTATTCACATTCTTGCC
CGCCTGATGAATGCTCATCCGGAATTCCGTATGGCAATGAAAGACGGTGAGCTGGTGATATGGGATAGTG
TTCACCCTTGTTACACCGTTTTCCATGAGCAAACTGAAACGTTTTCATCGCTCTGGAGTGAATACCACGA
CGATTTCCGGCAGTTTCTACACATATATTCGCAAGATGTGGCGTGTTACGGTGAAAACCTGGCCTATTTC
CCTAAAGGGTTTATTGAGAATATGTTTTTCGTCTCAGCCAATCCCTGGGTGAGTTTCACCAGTTTTGATT
TAAACGTGGCCAATATGGACAACTTCTTCGCCCCCGTTTTCACCATGGGCAAATATTATACGCAAGGCGA
CAAGGTGCTGATGCCGCTGGCGATTCAGGTTCATCATGCCGTTTGTGATGGCTTCCATGTCGGCAGAATG
CTTAATGAATTACAACAGTACTGCGATGAGTGGCAGGGCGGGGCGTAAACGCGTGGATCCGGCTTACTAA
AAGCCAGATAACAGTATGCGTATTTGCGCGCTGATTTTTGCGGTATAAGAATATATACTGATATGTATAC
CCGAAGTATGTCAAAAAGAGGTATGCTATGAAGCAGCGTATTACAGTGACAGTTGACAGCGACAGCTATC
AGTTGCTCAAGGCATATATGATGTCAATATCTCCGGTCTGGTAAGCACAACCATGCAGAATGAAGCCCGT
CGTCTGCGTGCCGAACGCTGGAAAGCGGAAAATCAGGAAGGGATGGCTGAGGTCGCCCGGTTTATTGAAA
TGAACGGCTCTTTTGCTGACGAGAACAGGGGCTGGTGAAATGCAGTTTAAGGTTTACACCTATAAAAGAG
AGAGCCGTTATCGTCTGTTTGTGGATGTACAGAGTGATATTATTGACACGCCCGGGCGACGGATGGTGAT
CCCCCTGGCCAGTGCACGTCTGCTGTCAGATAAAGTCTCCCGTGAACTTTACCCGGTGGTGCATATCGGG
GATGAAAGCTGGCGCATGATGACCACCGATATGGCCAGTGTGCCGGTCTCCGTTATCGGGGAAGAAGTGG
CTGATCTCAGCCACCGCGAAAATGACATCAAAAACGCCATTAACCTGATGTTCTGGGGAATATAAATGTC
AGGCTCCCTTATACACAGCCAGTCTGCAGGTCGACCATAGTGACTGGATATGTTGTGTTTTACAGTATTA
TGTAGTCTGTTTTTTATGCAAAATCTAATTTAATATATTGATATTTATATCATTTTACGTTTCTCGTTCA
GCTTTCTTGTACAAAGTGGTGATGGCCGCTCTAGCTAGTCGATAAGCTAATTCCKCCCCCCCCCCCCCCC
CCCCCYCYCCCYCCCCCCCCCCTAACGTTACTGGCCGAAGCCGCTTGGAATAAGGCCGGTGTGCGTTTGT
CTATATGTTATTTTCCACCATATTGCCGTCTTTTGGCAATGTGAGGGCCCGGAAACCTGGCCCTGTCTTC
TTGACGAGCATTCCTAGGGGTCTTTCCCCTCTCGCCAAAGGAATGCAAGGTCTGTTGAATGTCGTGAAGG
AAGCAGTTCCTCTGGAAGCTTCTTGAAGACAAACAACGTCTGTAGCGACCCTTTGCAGGCAGCGGAACCC
CCCACCTGGCGACAGGTGCCTCTGCGGCCAAAAGCCACGTGTATAAGATACACCTGCAAAGGCGGCACAA
CCCCAGTGCCACGTTGTGAGTTGGATAGTTGTGGAAAGAGTCAAATGGCTCTCCTCAAGCGTATTCAACA
AGGGGCTGAAGGATGCCCAGAAGGTACCCCATTGTATGGGATCTGATCTGGGGCCTCGGTGCACATGCTT
TACATGTGTTTAGTCGAGGTTAAAAAAACGTCTAGGCCCCCCGAACCACGGGGACGTGGTTTTCCTTTGA
AAAACACGATGATAATATGGCCATGAGCTTGATGATCTGTGACATGGCGGATCCCGTCGTTTTACAACGT
CGTGACTGGGAAAACCCTGGCGTTACCCAACTTAATCGCCTTGCAGCACATCCCCCTTTCGCCAGCTGGC
GTAATAGCGAAGAGGCCCGCACCGATCGCCCTTCCCAACAGTTGCGCAGCCTGAATGGCGAATGGCGCTT
TGCCTGGTTTCCGGCACCAGAAGCGGTGCCGGAAAGCTGGCTGGAGTGCGATCTTCCTGAGGCCGATACT
GTCGTCGTCCCCTCAAACTGGCAGATGCACGGTTACGATGCGCCCATCTACACCAACGTGACCTATCCCA
TTACGGTCAATCCGCCGTTTGTTCCCACGGAGAATCCGACGGGTTGTTACTCGCTCACATTTAATGTTGA
TGAAAGCTGGCTACAGGAAGGCCAGACGCGAATTATTTTTGATGGCGTTAACTCGGCGTTTCATCTGTGG
TGCAACGGGCGCTGGGTCGGTTACGGCCAGGACAGTCGTTTGCCGTCTGAATTTGACCTGAGCGCATTTT
TACGCGCCGGAGAAAACCGCCTCGCGGTGATGGTGCTGCGCTGGAGTGACGGCAGTTATCTGGAAGATCA
GGATATGTGGCGGATGAGCGGCATTTTCCGTGACGTCTCGTTGCTGCATAAACCGACTACACAAATCAGC
GATTTCCATGTTGCCACTCGCTTTAATGATGATTTCAGCCGCGCTGTACTGGAGGCTGAAGTTCAGATGT
GCGGCGAGTTGCGTGACTACCTACGGGTAACAGTTTCTTTATGGCAGGGTGAAACGCAGGTCGCCAGCGG
CACCGCGCCTTTCGGCGGTGAAATTATCGATGAGCGTGGTGGTTATGCCGATCGCGTCACACTACGTCTG
AACGTCGAAAACCCGAAACTGTGGAGCGCCGAAATCCCGAATCTCTATCGTGCGGTGGTTGAACTGCACA
CCGCCGACGGCACGCTGATTGAAGCAGAAGCCTGCGATGTCGGTTTCCGCGAGGTGCGGATTGAAAATGG
TCTGCTGCTGCTGAACGGCAAGCCGTTGCTGATTCGAGGCGTTAACCGTCACGAGCATCATCCTCTGCAT
GGTCAGGTCATGGATGAGCAGACGATGGTGCAGGATATCCTGCTGATGAAGCAGAACAACTTTAACGCCG
TGCGCTGTTCGCATTATCCGAACCATCCGCTGTGGTACACGCTGTGCGACCGCTACGGCCTGTATGTGGT
GGATGAAGCCAATATTGAAACCCACGGCATGGTGCCAATGAATCGTCTGACCGATGATCCGCGCTGGCTA
CCGGCGATGAGCGAACGCGTAACGCGAATGGTGCAGCGCGATCGTAATCACCCGAGTGTGATCATCTGGT
CGCTGGGGAATGAATCAGGCCACGGCGCTAATCACGACGCGCTGTATCGCTGGATCAAATCTGTCGATCC
TTCCCGCCCGGTGCAGTATGAAGGCGGCGGAGCCGACACCACGGCCACCGATATTATTTGCCCGATGTAC
GCGCGCGTGGATGAAGACCAGCCCTTCCCGGCTGTGCCGAAATGGTCCATCAAAAAATGGCTTTCGCTAC
CTGGAGAGACGCGCCCGCTGATCCTTTGCGAATACGCCCACGCGATGGGTAACAGTCTTGGCGGTTTCGC
TAAATACTGGCAGGCGTTTCGTCAGTATCCCCGTTTACAGGGCGGCTTCGTCTGGGACTGGGTGGATCAG
TCGCTGATTAAATATGATGAAAACGGCAACCCGTGGTCGGCTTACGGCGGTGATTTTGGCGATACGCCGA
ACGATCGCCAGTTCTGTATGAACGGTCTGGTCTTTGCCGACCGCACGCCGCATCCAGCGCTGACGGAAGC
AAAACACCAGCAGCAGTTTTTCCAGTTCCGTTTATCCGGGCAAACCATCGAAGTGACCAGCGAATACCTG
TTCCGTCATAGCGATAACGAGCTCCTGCACTGGATGGTGGCGCTGGATGGTAAGCCGCTGGCAAGCGGTG
AAGTGCCTCTGGATGTCGCTCCACAAGGTAAACAGTTGATTGAACTGCCTGAACTACCGCAGCCGGAGAG
CGCCGGGCAACTCTGGCTCACAGTACGCGTAGTGCAACCGAACGCGACCGCATGGTCAGAAGCCGGGCAC
ATCAGCGCCTGGCAGCAGTGGCGTCTGGCGGAAAACCTCAGTGTGACGCTCCCCGCCGCGTCCCACGCCA
TCCCGCATCTGACCACCAGCGAAATGGATTTTTGCATCGAGCTGGGTAATAAGCGTTGGCAATTTAACCG
CCAGTCAGGCTTTCTTTCACAGATGTGGATTGGCGATAAAAAACAACTGCTGACGCCGCTGCGCGATCAG
TTCACCCGTGCACCGCTGGATAACGACATTGGCGTAAGTGAAGCGACCCGCATTGACCCTAACGCCTGGG
TCGAACGCTGGAAGGCGGCGGGCCATTACCAGGCCGAAGCAGCGTTGTTGCAGTGCACGGCAGATACACT
TGCTGATGCGGTGCTGATTACGACCGCTCACGCGTGGCAGCATCAGGGGAAAACCTTATTTATCAGCCGG
AAAACCTACCGGATTGATGGTAGTGGTCAAATGGCGATTACCGTTGATGTTGAAGTGGCGAGCGATACAC
CGCATCCGGCGCGGATTGGCCTGAACTGCCAGCTGGCGCAGGTAGCAGAGCGGGTAAACTGGCTCGGATT
AGGGCCGCAAGAAAACTATCCCGACCGCCTTACTGCCGCCTGTTTTGACCGCTGGGATCTGCCATTGTCA
GACATGTATACCCCGTACGTCTTCCCGAGCGAAAACGGTCTGCGCTGCGGGACGCGCGAATTGAATTATG
GCCCACACCAGTGGCGCGGCGACTTCCAGTTCAACATCAGCCGCTACAGTCAACAGCAACTGATGGAAAC
CAGCCATCGCCATCTGCTGCACGCGGAAGAAGGCACATGGCTGAATATCGACGGTTTCCATATGGGGATT
GGTGGCGACGACTCCTGGAGCCCGTCAGTATCGGCGGAATTCCAGCTGAGCGCCGGTCGCTACCATTACC
AGTTGGTCTGGTGTCAGGGGATCCCCCGGGCTGCAGCCAATATGGGATCGGCCATTGAACAAGATGGATT
GCACGCAGGTTCTCCGGCCGCTTGGGTGGAGAGGCTATTCGGCTATGACTGGGCACAACAGACAATCGGC
TGCTCTGATGCCGCCGTGTTCCGGCTGTCAGCGCAGGGGCGCCCGGTTCTTTTTGTCAAGACCGACCTGT
CCGGTGCCCTGAATGAACTGCAGGACGAGGCAGCGCGGCTATCGTGGCTGGCCACGACGGGCGTTCCTTG
CGCAGCTGTGCTCGACGTTGTCACTGAAGCGGGAAGGGACTGGCTGCTATTGGGCGAAGTGCCGGGGCAG
GATCTCCTGTCATCTCACCTTGCTCCTGCCGAGAAAGTATCCATCATGGCTGATGCAATGCGGCGGCTGC
ATACGCTTGATCCGGCTACCTGCCCATTCGACCACCAAGCGAAACATCGCATCGAGCGAGCACGTACTCG
GATGGAAGCCGGTCTTGTCGATCAGGATGATCTGGACGAAGAGCATCAGGGGCTCGCGCCAGCCGAACTG
TTCGCCAGGCTCAAGGCGCGCATGCCCGACGGCGAGGATCTCGTCGTGACCCATGGCGATGCCTGCTTGC
CGAATATCATGGTGGAAAATGGCCGCTTTTCTGGATTCATCGACTGTGGCCGGCTGGGTGTGGCGGACCG
CTATCAGGACATAGCGTTGGCTACCCGTGATATTGCTGAAGAGCTTGGCGGCGAATGGGCTGACCGCTTC
CTCGTGCTTTACGGTATCGCCGCTCCCGATTCGCAGCGCATCGCCTTCTATCGCCTTCTTGACGAGTTCT
TCTGAGGGGATCAATTCTCTAGAGCTCGCTGATCAGCCTCGACTGTGCCTTCTAGTTGCCAGCCATCTGT
TGTTTGCCCCTCCCCCGTGCCTTCCTTGACCCTGGAAGGTGCCACTCCCACTGTCCTTTCCTAATAAAAT
GAGGAAATTGCATCGCATTGTCTGAGTAGGTGTCATTCTATTCTGGGGGGTGGGGTGGGGCAGGACAGCA
AGGGGGAGGATTGGGAAGACAATAGCAGGCATGCTGGGGATGCGGTGGGCTCTATGGCTTCTGAGGCGGA
AAGAACCAGCTGGGGCTCGATCCTCTAGAGTCGAGGGCTGCAGGAATTCGATATCAAGCTCTAGCCAACA
AGCTCGTCATCGCTTTGCAGAAGAGCAGAGAGGATATGCTCATCGTCTAAAGAACTACCCATTTTATTAT
ATATTAGTCACGATATCTATAACAAGAAAATATATATATAATAAGTTATCACGTAAGTAGAACATGAAAT
AACAATATAATTATCGTATGAGTTAAATCTTAAAAGTCACGTAAAAGATAATCATGCGTCATTTTGACTC
ACGCGGTCGTTATAGTTCAAAATCAGTGACACTTACCGCATTGACAAGCACGCCTCACGGGAGCTCCAAG
CGGCGACTGAGATGTCCTAAATGCACAGCGACGGATTCGCGCTATTTAGAAAGAGAGAGCAATATTTCAA
GAATGCATGCGTCAATTTTACGCAGACTATCTTTCTAGGGTTAAATTTGGGCGGTCGAGGGACCTAATAA
CTTCGTATAGCATACATTATACGAACGGTAATTAAGGGTTCCGGATCCCCATCAAGCTAATTGAAGTTCC
TATTCCGAAGTTCCTATTCTCTAGAAAGTATAGGAACTTCCAGCTGGAAATGATTTGCGCTTTACTCGAC
CTAAACTTTAAACACGTCATAGAATCTTCGTTTGACAAAAACCACATTGTGGCCAAGCTGTGTGACGCGA
CGCGCGCTAAAGAATGGCAAACCAAGTCGCGCGAGGTACCAGCTTTTGTTCCCTTTAGTGAGGGTTAATT
TCGAGCTTGGCGTAATCATGGTCATAGCTGTTTCCTGTGTGAAATTGTTATCCGCTCACAATTCCACACA
ACATACGAGCCGGAAGCATAAAGTGTAAAGCCTGGGGTGCCTAATGAGTGAGCTAACTCACATTAATTGC
GTTGCGCTCACTGCCCGCTTTCCAGTCGGGAAACCTGTCGTGCCAGCTGCATTAATGAATCGGCCAACGC
GCGGGGAGAGGCGGTTTGCGTATTGGGCGCTCTTCCGCTTCCTCGCTCACTGACTCGCTGCGCTCGGTCG
TTCGGCTGCGGCGAGCGGTATCAGCTCACTCAAAGGCGGTAATACGGTTATCCACAGAATCAGGGGATAA
CGCAGGAAAGAACATGTGAGCAAAAGGCCAGCAAAAGGCCAGGAACCGTAAAAAGGCCGCGTTGCTGGCG
TTTTTCCATAGGCTCCGCCCCCCTGACGAGCATCACAAAAATCGACGCTCAAGTCAGAGGTGGCGAAACC
CGACAGGACTATAAAGATACCAGGCGTTTCCCCCTGGAAGCTCCCTCGTGCGCTCTCCTGTTCCGACCCT
GCCGCTTACCGGATACCTGTCCGCCTTTCTCCCTTCGGGAAGCGTGGCGCTTTCTCATAGCTCACGCTGT
AGGTATCTCAGTTCGGTGTAGGTCGTTCGCTCCAAGCTGGGCTGTGTGCACGAACCCCCCGTTCAGCCCG
ACCGCTGCGCCTTATCCGGTAACTATCGTCTTGAGTCCAACCCGGTAAGACACGACTTATCGCCACTGGC
AGCAGCCACTGGTAACAGGATTAGCAGAGCGAGGTATGTAGGCGGTGCTACAGAGTTCTTGAAGTGGTGG
CCTAACTACGGCTACACTAGAAGAACAGTATTTGGTATCTGCGCTCTGCTGAAGCCAGTTACCTTCGGAA
AAAGAGTTGGTAGCTCTTGATCCGGCAAACAAACCACCGCTGGTAGCGGTGGTTTTTTTGTTTGCAAGCA
GCAGATTACGCGCAGAAAAAAAGGATCTCAAGAAGATCCTTTGATCTTTTCTACGGGGTCTGACGCTCAG
TGGAACGAAAACTCACGTTAAGGGATTTTGGTCATGAGATTATCAAAAAGGATCTTCACCTAGATCCTTT
TAAATTAAAAATGAAGTTTTAAATCAATCTAAAGTATATATGAGTAAACTTGGTCTGACAGTTACCAATG
CTTAATCAGTGAGGCACCTATCTCAGCGATCTGTCTATTTCGTTCATCCATAGTTGCCTGACTCCCCGTC
GTGTAGATAACTACGATACGGGAGGGCTTACCATCTGGCCCCAGTGCTGCAATGATACCGCGAGACCCAC
GCTCACCGGCTCCAGATTTATCAGCAATAAACCAGCCAGCCGGAAGGGCCGAGCGCAGAAGTGGTCCTGC
AACTTTATCCGCCTCCATCCAGTCTATTAATTGTTGCCGGGAAGCTAGAGTAAGTAGTTCGCCAGTTAAT
AGTTTGCGCAACGTTGTTGCCATTGCTACAGGCATCGTGGTGTCACGCTCGTCGTTTGGTATGGCTTCAT
TCAGCTCCGGTTCCCAACGATCAAGGCGAGTTACATGATCCCCCATGTTGTGCAAAAAAGCGGTTAGCTC
CTTCGGTCCTCCGATCGTTGTCAGAAGTAAGTTGGCCGCAGTGTTATCACTCATGGTTATGGCAGCACTG
CATAATTCTCTTACTGTCATGCCATCCGTAAGATGCTTTTCTGTGACTGGTGAGTACTCAACCAAGTCAT
TCTGAGAATAGTGTATGCGGCGACCGAGTTGCTCTTGCCCGGCGTCAATACGGGATAATACCGCGCCACA
TAGCAGAACTTTAAAAGTGCTCATCATTGGAAAACGTTCTTCGGGGCGAAAACTCTCAAGGATCTTACCG
CTGTTGAGATCCAGTTCGATGTAACCCACTCGTGCACCCAACTGATCTTCAGCATCTTTTACTTTCACCA
GCGTTTCTGGGTGAGCAAAAACAGGAAGGCAAAATGCCGCAAAAAAGGGAATAAGGGCGACACGGAAATG
TTGAATACTCATACTCTTCCTTTTTCAATATTATTGAAGCATTTATCAGGGTTATTGTCTCATGAGCGGA
TACATATTTGAATGTATTTAGAAAAATAAACAAATAGGGGTTCCGCGCACATTTCCCCGAAAAGTGCCAC
CT
Features (pLannotate 1.2.2; 46 found; start..end, strand, type, name):
     28..456     -  rep_origin     f1 ori (sequence partly withheld): f1 bacteriophage origin of replication; arrow indicates direction of (+) strand synthesis
    461..618     -  CDS            lacZα (fragment): LacZα fragment of β-galactosidase; lacZ fragment
    621..639     +  promoter       T7 promoter: promoter for bacteriophage T7 RNA polymerase
   1107..1197    -  CDS            lacZα (fragment): LacZα fragment of β-galactosidase; lacZ fragment
   1204..1703    +  promoter       PGK promoter: mouse phosphoglycerate kinase 1 promoter
   1723..2097    +  CDS            BleoR: antibiotic-binding protein; Sh ble from Streptoalloteichus hindustanus; confers resistance to bleomycin, phleomycin, and Zeocin™
   2220..2275    +  polyA_signal   β-globin poly(A) signal: rabbit β-globin polyadenylation signal (Gil and Proudfoot, 1987)
   2896..2919    +  misc_feature   MCS (fragment): pUC18/19 multiple cloning site
   2954..2976    -  protein_bind   lac operator (fragment): The lac repressor binds to the lac operator to inhibit transcription in E. coli. This inhibition can be relieved by adding lactose or isopropyl-β-D-thiogalactopyranoside (IPTG). lac repressor encoded by lacI
   2980..3010    -  promoter       lac promoter: promoter for the E. coli lac operon
   3025..3046    -  protein_bind   CAP binding site: CAP binding activates transcription in the presence of cAMP. E. coli catabolite activator protein
   3059..3097    -  CDS            lacI (fragment): lac repressor; lacI; The lac repressor binds to the lac operator to inhibit transcription in E. coli. This inhibition can be relieved by adding lactose or isopropyl-β-D-thiogalactopyranoside (IPTG).
   3128..3148    +  promoter       tight TRE promoter (fragment): Tet-responsive promoter PTight, consisting of seven tet operator sequences followed by the minimal CMV promoter
   3165..3185    +  promoter       tight TRE promoter (fragment): Tet-responsive promoter PTight, consisting of seven tet operator sequences followed by the minimal CMV promoter
   3202..3222    +  promoter       tight TRE promoter (fragment): Tet-responsive promoter PTight, consisting of seven tet operator sequences followed by the minimal CMV promoter
   3239..3259    +  promoter       tight TRE promoter (fragment): Tet-responsive promoter PTight, consisting of seven tet operator sequences followed by the minimal CMV promoter
   3276..3296    +  promoter       tight TRE promoter (fragment): Tet-responsive promoter PTight, consisting of seven tet operator sequences followed by the minimal CMV promoter
   3313..3333    +  promoter       tight TRE promoter (fragment): Tet-responsive promoter PTight, consisting of seven tet operator sequences followed by the minimal CMV promoter
   3350..3370    +  promoter       tight TRE promoter (fragment): Tet-responsive promoter PTight, consisting of seven tet operator sequences followed by the minimal CMV promoter
   3387..3407    +  promoter       tight TRE promoter (fragment): Tet-responsive promoter PTight, consisting of seven tet operator sequences followed by the minimal CMV promoter
   3415..3460    +  promoter       TRE3GV promoter (fragment): 3rd-generation Tet-responsive promoter that can be activated by binding of Tet-On® 3G, optimized for retroviral and lentiviral vectors
   3532..3656    +  protein_bind   attR1: mutant version of attR; recombination site for the Gateway® LR reaction LR Clonase™
   3681..3711    +  promoter       lac UV5 promoter: E. coli lac promoter with an "up" mutation
   3735..3764    +  promoter       cat promoter (fragment): promoter of the E. coli cat gene encoding chloramphenicol acetyltransferase
   3765..4424    +  CDS            CmR: chloramphenicol acetyltransferase; cat; confers resistance to chloramphenicol
   4603..4761    +  CDS            ccdA (fragment): CCDA_ECO57 - Also known as H, letA. Experimental evidence at protein level: Swiss-Prot protein existence level 1. Antitoxin component of a type II toxin-antitoxin (TA) system which inhibits the post-segregational killing (PSK) of plasmid-free cells, also referred to as a plasmid addiction system. Binds to and blocks the activity of CcdB; will also remove bound CcdB protein from the CcdB-GyrA complex by forming a CcdA-CcdB complex, a process termed rejuvenation. Functions as a transcriptional corepressor for the ccdAB operon, repression also requires CcdB (By similarity). From Escherichia coli
   4766..5068    +  CDS            ccdB: CCDB_ECOLI - Also known as G, letB, letD. Experimental evidence at protein level: Swiss-Prot protein existence level 1. Toxic component of a type II toxin-antitoxin (TA) system, functioning in plasmid maintainence. Responsible for the post- segregational killing (PSK) of plasmid-free cells, also referred to as a plasmid addiction system. Half-life of over 2 hours. Cell killing by CcdB is accompanied by filamentation, defects in chromosome and plasmid segregation, defects in cell division, formation of anucleate cells, decreased DNA synthesis and plasmid loss. Interferes with the activity of DN
   5112..5236    -  protein_bind   attR2: mutant version of attR; recombination site for the Gateway® LR reaction LR Clonase™
   5399..5861    +  misc_feature   IRES: internal ribosome entry site (IRES) of the encephalomyocarditis virus (EMCV)
   5902..8942    +  CDS            lacZ (fragment): β-galactosidase; lacZ
   8945..8962    +  misc_feature   MCS (fragment): pBluescript multiple cloning site
   8968..9771    +  CDS            NeoR/KanR: aminoglycoside phosphotransferase from Tn5; aph(3')-II (or nptII); confers resistance to neomycin, kanamycin, and G418 (Geneticin®)
   9809..10033   +  polyA_signal   bGH poly(A) signal: bovine growth hormone polyadenylation signal
  10037..10058   +  promoter       SV40 promoter (fragment): SV40 enhancer and early promoter
  10081..10106   +  misc_feature   MCS (fragment): pBluescript multiple cloning site
  10533..10566   +  protein_bind   lox66: Right element (RE) mutant of loxP (Araki et al., 2010). Cre-mediated recombination occurs in the 8-bp core sequence (GCATACAT). Cre recombinase
  10599..10646   +  protein_bind   FRT: FLP-mediated recombination occurs in the 8-bp core sequence TCTAGAAA (Turan and Bode, 2011). FLP recombinase from the Saccharomyces cerevisiae 2μ plasmid
  10626..10781   +  CDS            FP (fragment): FP_NPVOP - Protein predicted: Swiss-Prot protein existence level 4. From Orgyia pseudotsugata multicapsid polyhedrosis virus (OpMNPV).
  10798..10816   -  promoter       T3 promoter: promoter for bacteriophage T3 RNA polymerase
  10859..10881   -  protein_bind   lac operator (fragment): The lac repressor binds to the lac operator to inhibit transcription in E. coli. This inhibition can be relieved by adding lactose or isopropyl-β-D-thiogalactopyranoside (IPTG). lac repressor encoded by lacI
  10885..10915   -  promoter       lac promoter: promoter for the E. coli lac operon
  10930..10951   -  protein_bind   CAP binding site: CAP binding activates transcription in the presence of cAMP. E. coli catabolite activator protein
  10964..11056   -  CDS            lacI (fragment): lac repressor; lacI; The lac repressor binds to the lac operator to inhibit transcription in E. coli. This inhibition can be relieved by adding lactose or isopropyl-β-D-thiogalactopyranoside (IPTG).
  11239..11827   -  rep_origin     ori: high-copy-number ColE1/pMB1/pBR322/pUC origin of replication
  11998..12858   -  CDS            AmpR: β-lactamase; bla; confers resistance to ampicillin, carbenicillin, and related antibiotics
  12859..12963   -  promoter       AmpR promoter: bla
