[The description below was written by a language model from this plasmid's Addgene catalogue record and pLannotate feature annotations shown in this document.]
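Description:
PB-TET-ZH-lox66FRT is a piggyBac transposon-based mammalian expression vector derived from the PB-TET backbone. It is built as a Gateway destination plasmid for doxycycline-inducible (Tet-On) expression of a gene of interest. In bacteria it replicates from a high-copy ColE1/pUC-type origin, also carries an f1 origin, and is selected with ampicillin (AmpR) plus chloramphenicol. The chloramphenicol marker sits in the Gateway cassette together with the ccdB toxin gene, which is why the empty vector must be kept in a ccdB-tolerant strain.

The inducible unit begins with a Tet-responsive promoter, annotated as repeated tet operator elements followed by a minimal promoter fragment. This leads into the attR1–CmR–ccdB–attR2 cassette. An LR reaction with an entry clone replaces this cassette with the desired open reading frame. Downstream, an EMCV IRES drives lacZ followed closely by a NeoR/KanR coding sequence, apparently a β-geo-type reporter/selection fusion, and the unit ends with a bGH polyadenylation signal. Transcription from the TRE should therefore report induction through β-galactosidase activity and G418 resistance. No transactivator is annotated, so rtTA would have to be supplied separately.

The modification that defines this derivative is a constitutive mouse PGK promoter–Sh ble (Zeocin resistance)–rabbit β-globin poly(A) cassette, which allows selection of stable integrants independently of induction. A lox66 mutant lox site and an FRT site lie downstream of the expression unit and could support later Cre- or FLP-mediated recombination, although the record does not state their intended use. The piggyBac terminal repeats are not explicitly annotated in the feature table, and a transposase source is needed in trans for genomic integration.
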