Addgene plasmid #139563: PB-TET-ZH-lox66FRT
Purpose: piggyBac expression vector with TET-ON system and Zeocin selection
Depositing lab: Minoru Ko. Depositing organization: Keio University.
Backbone
  Vector backbone: PB-TET (addgene #20909)
  Backbone manufacturer: Andras Nagy (Addgene plasmid # 20909)
  Backbone size w/o insert (bp): 12956
  Vector type: Mammalian Expression ; piggyBac
  Selectable markers: Zeocin
Growth in bacteria
  Bacterial resistance: Chloramphenicol and Ampicillin, 25 & 100 μg/mL
  Growth temperature: 37°C
  Growth strain: ccdB Survival
  Copy number: High Copy
Gene/Insert
  Gene/Insert name: PGK-ZeoR-pA cassette, inserted in PB-TET vector
  Species: Synthetic
  Cloning method: Gateway Cloning
Terms and licenses: Academic/Nonprofit Terms; Industry Terms: Not Available to Industry
How to cite: PB-TET-ZH-lox66FRT was a gift from Minoru Ko (Addgene plasmid # 139563 ; http://n2t.net/addgene:139563 ; RRID:Addgene_139563)
